>Addgene plasmid #105381 | pAGM1761 | addgene full sequence | sequence record 206380 | Addgene NGS Result
TTCGGGGAAATGTGCGCGGAACCCCTATTTGTTTATTTTTCTAAATACATTCAAATATGTATCCGCTCAT
GAGACAATAACCCTGATAAATGCTTCAATAATATTGAAAAAGGAAGAGTATGCGCTCACGCAACTGGTCC
AGAACCTTGACCGAACGCAGCGGTGGTAACGGCGCAGTGGCGGTTTTCATGGCTTGTTATGACTGTTTTT
TTTTGGGGTACAGTCTATGCCTCGGGCATCCAAGCAGCAAGCGCGTTACGCCGTGGGTCGATGTTTGATG
TTATGGAGCAGCAACGATGTTACGCAGCAGGGCAGTCGCCCTAAAACAAAGTTAAACATCATGAGGGAAG
CGGTGATCGCCGAAGTATCGACTCAACTATCAGAGGTAGTTGGCGTCATCGAGCGCCATCTCGAACCGAC
GTTGCTGGCCGTACATTTGTACGGCTCCGCAGTGGATGGCGGCCTGAAGCCACACAGCGATATTGATTTG
CTGGTTACGGTGACCGTAAGGCTTGATGAAACAACGCGGCGAGCTTTGATCAACGACCTTTTGGAAACTT
CGGCTTCCCCTGGAGAGAGCGAGATTCTCCGCGCTGTAGAAGTCACCATTGTTGTGCACGACGACATCAT
TCCGTGGCGTTATCCAGCTAAGCGCGAACTGCAATTTGGAGAATGGCAGCGCAATGACATTCTTGCAGGT
ATCTTCGAGCCAGCCACGATCGACATTGATCTGGCTATCTTGCTGACAAAAGCAAGAGAACATAGCGTTG
CCTTGGTAGGTCCAGCGGCGGAGGAACTCTTTGATCCGGTTCCTGAACAGGATCTATTTGAGGCGCTAAA
TGAAACCTTAACGCTATGGAACTCGCCGCCCGACTGGGCTGGCGATGAGCGAAATGTAGTGCTTACGTTG
TCCCGCATTTGGTACAGCGCAGTAACCGGCAAAATCGCGCCGAAGGATGTCGCTGCCGACTGGGCAATGG
AGCGCCTGCCGGCCCAGTATCAGCCCGTCATACTTGAAGCTAGACAGGCTTATCTTGGACAAGAAGAAGA
TCGCTTGGCCTCGCGCGCAGATCAGTTGGAAGAATTTGTCCATTACGTAAAAGGCGAGATCACCAAGGTA
GTCGGCAAATAACTGTCAGACCAAGTTTACTCATATATACTTTAGATTGATTTAAAACTTCATTTTTAAT
TTAAAAGGATCTAGGTGAAGATCCTTTTTGATAATCTCATGACCAAAATCCCTTAACGTGAGTTTTCGTT
CCACTGAGCGTCAGACCCCGTAGAAAAGATCAAAGGATCTTCTTGAGATCCTTTTTTTCTGCGCGTAATC
TGCTGCTTGCAAACAAAAAAACCACCGCTACCAGCGGTGGTTTGTTTGCCGGATCAAGAGCTACCAACTC
TTTTTCCGAAGGTAACTGGCTTCAGCAGAGCGCAGATACCAAATACTGTTCTTCTAGTGTAGCCGTAGTT
AGGCCACCACTTCAAGAACTCTGTAGCACCGCCTACATACCTCGCTCTGCTAATCCTGTTACCAGTGGCT
GCTGCCAGTGGCGATAAGTCGTGTCTTACCGGGTTGGACTCAAGACGATAGTTACCGGATAAGGCGCAGC
GGTCGGGCTGAACGGGGGGTTCGTGCACACAGCCCAGCTTGGAGCGAACGACCTACACCGAACTGAGATA
CCTACAGCGTGAGCTATGAGAAAGCGCCACGCTTCCCGAAGGGAGAAAGGCGGACAGGTATCCGGTAAGC
GGCAGGGTCGGAACAGGAGAGCGCACGAGGGAGCTTCCAGGGGGAAACGCCTGGTATCTTTATAGTCCTG
TCGGGTTTCGCCACCTCTGACTTGAGCGTCGATTTTTGTGATGCTCGTCAGGGGGGCGGAGCCTATGGAA
AAACGCCAGCAACGCGGCCTTTTTACGGTTCCTGGCCTTTTGCTGGCCTTTTGCTCACATGTTCTTTCCT
GCGTTATCCCCTGATTCTGTGGATAACCGTATTACCGCCTTTGAGTGAGCTGATACCGCTCGCCGCAGCC
GAACGACCGAGCGCAGCGAGTCAGTGAGCGAGGAAGCGGAAGAGCGCCCAATACGCAAACCGCCTCTCCC
CGCGCGTTGGCCGATTCATTAATCACTCTGTGGTCTCAGGAGCTATGAGATTACTCGTGTATCAATTCTC
TAATTAATTAAAAATAGTATAAATTAAATAATATAGTTCGATACACGAATATAATTGCGAAGAATAGGCA
TACAAATTTGTCATACATGTTTCGATATGGCTCACGAGGAGGCTGATGTAACAGTTTGATGTATACGTAT
GCAAATTGAGAAGTACTTGATCAGACCTATATATGTGATGCTCGAACTTATCTTTTTGTTTTGGATCATC
TATCGAATACAATGGTACTATAATTTAAATGTTTTTTTTCTTCTTTTTCTTTAGTATCAAAAGCAACGTT
AGATGCTAAATAAAGAGTTAGTTGATTGTGATGACTGATAGTCTGATAAAATCATTAACTTTGCACCCGA
AGTCAAATAAAAGTGTTCATATTTATAAATTCCAACCAACGTTAATAAGCCACACCTAATCGGTGATTGC
CAACAATATTATAATAAAATTAAAAAAACTACGACTAAAGTTAATTTGCTATAATTTTGTGGTATGTTTT
AAAAACAAAGTTCTTTAGTTCTAATATCATGAAAATTCAGTGTACTGTAAAATATGTAAAAAGGTTTTAG
TACAGTTCTTTTTTGTATATAACGGCAAAGTTCAATACATATTTTACTATTGAATTTTTTTTATAAAAAA
ATAACAATTGCTACCAACTTTTTGAAGCATATTGATCGCAACTTAATTAGAATTCTTCTTTTTTTTTCTT
GGAAGATTAATAAAACCTAATTTCAATGTGGAACAAATAAATGTAGAAATATTGTTATCACAAACTAATA
TATGATATTTTTTAATATTTTCATATATACTTTTGAGATTCTGATGATATAACAGTTTTCATTAAAATAC
AAATTGTCGTGTACTAATTTTTCTTTTGTTCAAGTATGTGATAAAAATATGTTGCAAATTGCGAGTTATT
ATAATGTTACAAATATGTAGAGAGAATACATGAGAAGAGTTAAAAGAAGCATGCTTAAGCCAACAGAGAG
TGGATCCAAATGTTGCTTTCCAGCTTTATACAAACGTATCACCCACATTACTGCCACTGCTACATATATT
GAAGGAGAGAGAGATGATGATCATAATGATAAATCGATGTCGATGATAAATTGATGATGATGGCTCCGGT
ATGTGTACCCTAGGAGTTGTAGCTAGCTAGCTAGGACCATGTATATACATACATACATATATTAGTGTTT
TTTGTAACTTGTACGTACCTTACATAGAGTATGGAGTTTACTAAAACGGCAACGTTTGGTGGGGGTAGTG
AATTCGCAAGTGGGGATGAGTCTATGTAATAGAAGATGCAACATGCAAATGGTCCCCTTTCTGTTTTTAT
TTAAAGAAATGAGTGTTTACTGAGGAGGAAACATCCCATTTATAGATTCACACCCATAAAAGCAAACCAC
TTCTCCTTCTTTTTATTTCCCCATGATATTACTTCGAGAATATTTTGAAAATTTGAAGTGTACATTTAGA
GATTGTGTACTTTGAACACTCATGTCAAATGCATCTAAATACATAAACTCCAATTTAAAATAATCGTCTA
AACCTAGAGTGCCATTTGTTTAGCCATTTGTTGGTCATCATTTCTCATGCTTTGATTACATGTACCGGTT
GATTCATGTGAAAAATCATGTGCATAAACTAAGAAATAGCTAGCACATAAAATTTTGATTTAGGTTGGAT
ATTACTATGTTCACTTTAAGAGAAAAAAAACTTATGGCAAAAAGTGATGATGGTATATGAATATGATAAT
CAAAGTGCATATGTGAAGTGAGAGGCAACTGTAGAGTAATATAATAAAATCCAAAGAAAATTTTTAAATA
TGAGAAAAAATTATATAAAAAGGTTCTTTTGTAATCCACTTCTTTTGATATAGGGAGATTCGTTGAGCAT
CCATGTGCTCTTTCAATCGACACTATTCTGTCTGTATCTAGCCAACCACATATACCTTTACACTAGAGAA
CTTCGATGATTCTTTTTCAAAATCAATGTGATATAATATAATTAAGCATATATGCATAAAAAATGAAGAA
GAATGGTAGAGTCATGTTACTTAAGGTCATGGTGTGTAAAAACATTGATACTTTACAATATATGAGTTGT
GAAGTGCTCTTAAAGTTATAACATCCGGTTCTACGTATTGACCTAGAACTAGAAGAATCGTTTTTTAGTC
CAAATCAAATCAAGTCGGTTCTTTATCAGTTTTGTTGTATGTGAATTAATTTGAAAATATTAGCTATGAT
CTTAGCTTGGGTTTTTGTTTCTAAGGGTTAAGGATCATATCTCTTTGTCAAATGACATGTGGTCTATATG
TCATGAATTAGGCACCGCTATCTTTTACTATTGATTCGACGACATTGGGACTCCTCACTACACTTATCTT
AAAAAAACTCAAAGTTGGTGTTAATGGCTTGTCACCATAAACTTTCATGAGCTCTAACAAATTAAACTTG
AACTTGATCAGGTGTCACAATATATACAATTTCGAGGGATAAATATTTCAAAAGGATAATATGATAGTTG
GTAGAAATGTATAGTTTCTAGTAATAATAGAGATCGTTGGTTAAACTCCCCAACTTTTTAAAATTAATTT
GATTAGTGGATCCGCAAACAAATATTAGATTGGGCCTATATGCATCTATATTATTTTTATTTTTCTGTAA
TTTCAGTAAAATGGGCCTATGGTCCTATATGCATCCGAATAATTAGTATACTGGGCTTATGGGCCTATAT
GCATTTGATTTTATCGATAAAATGTGAGTCAAATGTCTAATGTGCGCCGTTATGAAGTGCAAGTGGCTAA
TTTTTTTCACCTAGATTCCTTCTATTGACCGTCGATAGACGGATGATAACTATGACGTGGCATTATCGCA
GCCATCAAACAAAGTCATGTATAACAAACAAGAGCACACAAACGAAAACAAATTCAGTTGCGGAACCCAA
ATTCAAATCAACGGAATTAGAATCACGCTTTCAATTCCGTAACCCGCCATTAAAAACCTTGAACCCTCGA
AGCAAATCGAGCTACTTGAGACCACGAAGTGGCTCTTCAGTGGACGAAAGGGCCTCGTGATACGCCTATT
TTTATAGGTTAATGTCATGATAATAATGGTTTCTTAGACGTCAGGTGGCACTT
Features (pLannotate 1.2.2; 6 found; start..end, strand, type, name):
     15..119     +  promoter       AmpR promoter: bla
    110..190     -  CDS            int (fragment): INT2_ECOLX - Protein inferred from homology: Swiss-Prot protein existence level 3. Putative integrase believed to be involved in the insertion of antibiotic resistance genes into plasmids and transposons. From Escherichia coli.
    278..334     +  CDS            GmR (fragment): gentamycin acetyltransferase; aacC1; confers resistance to gentamycin
    341..1129    +  CDS            aadA: S3AD_ECOLX - Experimental evidence at protein level: Swiss-Prot protein existence level 1. Mediates bacterial resistance to the antibiotics streptomycin and spectinomycin. From Escherichia coli.
   1303..1891    +  rep_origin     ori: high-copy-number ColE1/pMB1/pBR322/pUC origin of replication
   2074..2123    +  CDS            lacI (fragment): lac repressor; lacI; The lac repressor binds to the lac operator to inhibit transcription in E. coli. This inhibition can be relieved by adding lactose or isopropyl-β-D-thiogalactopyranoside (IPTG).
