[The description below was written by a language model from this plasmid's Addgene catalogue record and pLannotate feature annotations shown in this document.]
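Description:
pAGM1761 is a level 0 part plasmid for the plant Modular Cloning (MoClo) Golden Gate system, built in the pICH41233 backbone and listed as a synthetic biology vector. It is maintained in E. coli as a high-copy plasmid through a ColE1/pUC-type origin and is selected with spectinomycin. Resistance comes from an aadA streptomycin/spectinomycin adenylyltransferase gene downstream of a bla (AmpR) promoter. The short integrase, gentamicin acetyltransferase and lacI fragments detected around the marker and origin are most likely non-functional remnants of how the backbone and resistance cassette were assembled, and no role is recorded for them.

The payload is the promoter of Arabidopsis thaliana DMC1 (At3G22880), recorded as a 3000 bp fragment. DMC1 encodes a meiosis-specific recombinase, so this promoter would generally be chosen to direct expression in meiotic cells, although the record gives the purpose only as synthetic biology. Internal BsaI and BpiI recognition sites were removed ("domesticated") so that the fragment survives the type IIS digestions used in Golden Gate assembly. The fragment was cloned through BpiI sites that were destroyed in the process. In the MoClo scheme, such a module is normally released with BsaI and joined in a defined order with coding sequence, tag and terminator modules to form a plant transcription unit.

The automated feature table annotates only backbone elements. The promoter insert is not annotated, but it presumably occupies the unannotated remainder of the 5,303 nt sequence. The plasmid carries no plant selection marker, T-DNA borders or reporter of its own, and it serves as a donor of a regulatory part, not as an expression vector.
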