Addgene plasmid #105381: pAGM1761
Purpose: Synthetic biology
Depositing lab: Johannes Stuttmann. Depositing organization: Martin-Luther-Universitaet Halle-Wittenberg. Publication: Peripheral infrastructure vectors and an extended set of plant parts for the Modular Cloning system. Gantner J, Ordon J, Ilse T, Kretschmer C, Gruetzner R, Lofke C, Dagdas Y, Burstenbinder K, Marillonnet S, Stuttmann J. PLoS One. 2018 May 30;13(5):e0197185. doi: 10.1371/journal.pone.0197185. eCollection 2018. PubMed 29847550.
Backbone
  Vector backbone: pICH41233 (Engler et al., 2014)
  Vector type: Synthetic Biology
Growth in bacteria
  Bacterial resistance: Spectinomycin, 50 μg/mL
  Growth temperature: 37°C
  Growth strain: DH5alpha
  Copy number: High Copy
Gene/Insert
  Gene/Insert name: promoter AtDMC1 (At3G22880; 3000bp)
  Species: A. thaliana (mustard weed)
  Mutation: BsaI/ BpiI restriction sites removed
  Cloning method: Restriction Enzyme; 5′ cloning site BpiI (destroyed during cloning); 3′ cloning site BpiI (destroyed during cloning)
  Sequencing primers: 5′ CTTTGAGTGAGCTGATACCG; 3′ GGGTTCCGCGCACATTTC
Terms and licenses: Academic/Nonprofit Terms; Industry Terms: Not Available to Industry
How to cite: pAGM1761 was a gift from Johannes Stuttmann (Addgene plasmid # 105381 ; http://n2t.net/addgene:105381 ; RRID:Addgene_105381)
